Addgene plasmid #144944: TFORF3468
Purpose: Lentiviral vector for overexpressing transcription factor ORFs with unique 24-bp barcodes. Barcodes facilitate identification of transcription factors in pooled screens.
Depositing lab: Feng Zhang. Depositing organization: Broad Institute. Publication: A transcription factor atlas of directed differentiation. Joung J, Ma S, Tay T, Geiger-Schuller KR, Kirchgatterer PC, Verdine VK, Guo B, Arias-Garcia MA, Allen WE, Singh A, Kuksenko O, Abudayyeh OO, Gootenberg JS, Fu Z, Macrae RK, Buenrostro JD, Regev A, Zhang F. Cell. 2023 Jan 5;186(1):209-229.e26. doi: 10.1016/j.cell.2022.11.026. PubMed 36608654.
Backbone
  Vector backbone: pLX_TRC317
  Backbone manufacturer: Broad Institute Genetic Perturbation Platform
  Backbone size w/o insert (bp): 8264
  Vector type: Mammalian Expression, Lentiviral
  Selectable markers: Puromycin
Growth in bacteria
  Bacterial resistance: Ampicillin, 100 μg/mL
  Growth temperature: 37°C
  Growth strain: NEB Stable
  Copy number: High Copy
Gene/Insert
  Gene/Insert name: PKNOX1
  Species: H. sapiens (human)
  Insert size (bp): 1514
  Entrez Gene: PKNOX1 (a.k.a. PREP1, pkonx1c)
  Promoter: EF1a
  Tag / fusion protein: V5 (C terminal on insert)
  Cloning method: Gateway Cloning
  Sequencing primers: 5′ GGGTGGAGACTGAAGTTAGGCCAG; 3′ CACATAGCGTAAAAGGAGCAACATAG
Resource information
  A portion of this plasmid was derived from a plasmid made by: Broad Institute Genetic Perturbation Platform
Terms and licenses: Academic/Nonprofit Terms; Industry Terms: Not Available to Industry
Depositor comments: NM_004571.4 Please test multiple small colonies in case of plasmid recombination. To make this collection available in a timely manner, a portion of this collection was not fully sequenced by Addgene. If an Addgene verified full plasmid sequence is not available, please contact us prior to placing an order to request the full sequence.
How to cite: TFORF3468 was a gift from Feng Zhang (Addgene plasmid # 144944 ; http://n2t.net/addgene:144944 ; RRID:Addgene_144944)
