[The description below was written by a language model from this plasmid's Addgene catalogue record and pLannotate feature annotations shown in this document.]
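Description:
TFORF3468 is a lentiviral mammalian expression plasmid built on the pLX_TRC317 backbone and carrying the human transcription factor PKNOX1 (also known as PREP1) as its open reading frame. It belongs to a barcoded transcription factor ORF collection in which each clone carries a unique 24-bp barcode, so that the factor delivered to a cell can be identified in pooled overexpression screens. The barcode itself is not annotated in the feature table. In bacteria the roughly 9.8 kb plasmid is maintained through a high-copy ColE1/pUC-type origin and selected with ampicillin through the β-lactamase gene. An f1 origin and remnants of a lac/T7/T3 cloning region are also present. The depositor warns that the plasmid can recombine, as is common for LTR-containing vectors.

The viral portion has a third-generation, self-inactivating layout. An RSV promoter drives a truncated HIV-1 5' LTR, followed by the Ψ packaging signal with a gag fragment, the RRE for Rev-dependent export of the genomic RNA, a cPPT/CTS element, and a ΔU3 3' LTR with a downstream SV40 polyadenylation signal. Two expression units lie between the LTRs. An SV40 early promoter drives puromycin N-acetyltransferase for selecting transduced cells. The EF-1α promoter drives PKNOX1, which was inserted by Gateway recombination and is flanked by attB1 and attB2 sites. The ORF reads through attB2 into a C-terminal V5 epitope tag for detection of the protein. A WPRE downstream enhances transcript stability and expression. The construct is suited to stable, constitutive PKNOX1 overexpression, either alone or within pooled screens such as directed differentiation studies.
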