Features (pLannotate 1.2.2; 34 found; start..end, strand, type, name):
      5..231     +  promoter       RSV promoter: Rous sarcoma virus enhancer/promoter
    232..412     +  LTR            5' LTR (truncated): truncated 5' long terminal repeat (LTR) from HIV-1
    459..584     +  misc_feature   HIV-1 Ψ: packaging signal of human immunodeficiency virus type 1
    568..931     +  CDS            HIV-1 gag (fragment): gag protein from human immunodeficiency virus 1; gag
   1077..1310    +  misc_feature   RRE: The Rev response element (RRE) of HIV-1 allows for Rev-dependent mRNA export from the nucleus to the cytoplasm.
   1687..1713    +  CDS            Rev (fragment): human immunodeficiency virus 1 (HIV-1) Rev protein; rev; enhances nuclear export of unspliced and incompletely spliced viral mRNAs
   1720..1743    +  promoter       SV40 promoter (fragment): SV40 early promoter
   1744..1815    +  promoter       SV40 promoter (fragment): SV40 enhancer and early promoter
   1839..1974    +  rep_origin     SV40 ori: SV40 origin of replication
   2020..2616    +  CDS            PuroR (fragment): puromycin N-acetyltransferase; pac from Streptomyces; confers resistance to puromycin
   2665..2782    +  misc_feature   cPPT/CTS: central polypurine tract and central termination sequence of HIV-1
   2847..2913    +  CDS            small t antigen (fragment): SV40 (simian virus 40) small t antigen
   2920..4098    +  promoter       EF-1α promoter: strong constitutive promoter for human elongation factor EF-1α
   4119..4136    +  protein_bind   attB1 (fragment): mutant version of attB; core recombination site for the Gateway® BP reaction BP Clonase™
   4142..5449    +  CDS            PKNOX1: PKNX1_HUMAN - Also known as PREP1 From Homo sapiens (Human).
   5451..5475    -  protein_bind   attB2: mutant version of attB; recombination site for the Gateway® BP reaction BP Clonase™
   5483..5524    +  CDS            V5 tag: epitope tag from simian virus 5
   5540..5593    +  promoter       U6 promoter (fragment): RNA polymerase III promoter for human U6 snRNA
   5635..6223    +  misc_feature   WPRE: woodchuck hepatitis virus posttranscriptional regulatory element
   6274..6293    +  misc_feature   cPPT/CTS (fragment): central polypurine tract and central termination sequence of HIV-1
   6295..6528    +  LTR            3' LTR (ΔU3): self-inactivating 3' long terminal repeat (LTR) from HIV-1
   6606..6727    +  polyA_signal   SV40 poly(A) signal: SV40 polyadenylation signal
   6767..6902    +  rep_origin     SV40 ori: SV40 origin of replication
   6923..6941    -  promoter       T7 promoter: promoter for bacteriophage T7 RNA polymerase
   6949..7104    +  CDS            lacZα (fragment): LacZα fragment of β-galactosidase; lacZ fragment
   7109..7537    +  rep_origin     f1 ori (sequence partly withheld): f1 bacteriophage origin of replication; arrow indicates direction of (+) strand synthesis
   7590..7694    +  promoter       AmpR promoter: bla
   7695..8555    +  CDS            AmpR: β-lactamase; bla; confers resistance to ampicillin, carbenicillin, and related antibiotics
   8726..9314    +  rep_origin     ori: high-copy-number ColE1/pMB1/pBR322/pUC origin of replication
   9497..9589    +  CDS            lacI (fragment): lac repressor; lacI; The lac repressor binds to the lac operator to inhibit transcription in E. coli. This inhibition can be relieved by adding lactose or isopropyl-β-D-thiogalactopyranoside (IPTG).
   9602..9623    +  protein_bind   CAP binding site: CAP binding activates transcription in the presence of cAMP. E. coli catabolite activator protein
   9638..9668    +  promoter       lac promoter: promoter for the E. coli lac operon
   9676..9692    +  protein_bind   lac operator: The lac repressor binds to the lac operator to inhibit transcription in E. coli. This inhibition can be relieved by adding lactose or isopropyl-β-D-thiogalactopyranoside (IPTG). lac repressor encoded by lacI
   9737..9755    +  promoter       T3 promoter: promoter for bacteriophage T3 RNA polymerase
>Addgene plasmid #144944 | TFORF3468 | addgene full sequence | sequence record 391561 | Addgene NGS Result
TTAATGTAGTCTTATGCAATACTCTTGTAGTCTTGCAACATGGTAACGATGAGTTAGCAACATGCCTTAC
AAGGAGAGAAAAAGCACCGTGCATGCCGATTGGTGGAAGTAAGGTGGTACGATCGTGCCTTATTAGGAAG
GCAACAGACGGGTCTGACATGGATTGGACGAACCACTGAATTGCCGCATTGCAGAGATATTGTATTTAAG
TGCCTAGCTCGATACATAAACGGGTCTCTCTGGTTAGACCAGATCTGAGCCTGGGAGCTCTCTGGCTAAC
TAGGGAACCCACTGCTTAAGCCTCAATAAAGCTTGCCTTGAGTGCTTCAAGTAGTGTGTGCCCGTCTGTT
GTGTGACTCTGGTAACTAGAGATCCCTCAGACCCTTTTAGTCAGTGTGGAAAATCTCTAGCAGTGGCGCC
CGAACAGGGACTTGAAAGCGAAAGGGAAACCAGAGGAGCTCTCTCGACGCAGGACTCGGCTTGCTGAAGC
GCGCACGGCAAGAGGCGAGGGGCGGCGACTGGTGAGTACGCCAAAAATTTTGACTAGCGGAGGCTAGAAG
GAGAGAGATGGGTGCGAGAGCGTCAGTATTAAGCGGGGGAGAATTAGATCGCGATGGGAAAAAATTCGGT
TAAGGCCAGGGGGAAAGAAAAAATATAAATTAAAACATATAGTATGGGCAAGCAGGGAGCTAGAACGATT
CGCAGTTAATCCTGGCCTGTTAGAAACATCAGAAGGCTGTAGACAAATACTGGGACAGCTACAACCATCC
CTTCAGACAGGATCAGAAGAACTTAGATCATTATATAATACAGTAGCAACCCTCTATTGTGTGCATCAAA
GGATAGAGATAAAAGACACCAAGGAAGCTTTAGACAAGATAGAGGAAGAGCAAAACAAAAGTAAGACCAC
CGCACAGCAAGCGGCCGCTGATCTTCAGACCTGGAGGAGGAGATATGAGGGACAATTGGAGAAGTGAATT
ATATAAATATAAAGTAGTAAAAATTGAACCATTAGGAGTAGCACCCACCAAGGCAAAGAGAAGAGTGGTG
CAGAGAGAAAAAAGAGCAGTGGGAATAGGAGCTTTGTTCCTTGGGTTCTTGGGAGCAGCAGGAAGCACTA
TGGGCGCAGCGTCAATGACGCTGACGGTACAGGCCAGACAATTATTGTCTGGTATAGTGCAGCAGCAGAA
CAATTTGCTGAGGGCTATTGAGGCGCAACAGCATCTGTTGCAACTCACAGTCTGGGGCATCAAGCAGCTC
CAGGCAAGAATCCTGGCTGTGGAAAGATACCTAAAGGATCAACAGCTCCTGGGGATTTGGGGTTGCTCTG
GAAAACTCATTTGCACCACTGCTGTGCCTTGGAATGCTAGTTGGAGTAATAAATCTCTGGAACAGATTTG
GAATCACACGACCTGGATGGAGTGGGACAGAGAAATTAACAATTACACAAGCTTAATACACTCCTTAATT
GAAGAATCGCAAAACCAGCAAGAAAAGAATGAACAAGAATTATTGGAATTAGATAAATGGGCAAGTTTGT
GGAATTGGTTTAACATAACAAATTGGCTGTGGTATATAAAATTATTCATAATGATAGTAGGAGGCTTGGT
AGGTTTAAGAATAGTTTTTGCTGTACTTTCTATAGTGAATAGAGTTAGGCAGGGATATTCACCATTATCG
TTTCAGACCCACCTCCCAACCCCGAGGGGACCCATGCATTGCATCTCAATTAGTCAGCAACCAGGTGTGG
AAAGTCCCCAGGCTCCCCAGCAGGCAGAAGTATGCAAAGCATGCGTCTCAATTAGTCAGCAACCATAGTC
CCGCCCCTAACTCCGCCCATCCCGCCCCTAACTCCGCCCAGTTCCGCCCATTCTCCGCCCCATGGCTGAC
TAATTTTTTTTATTTATGCAGAGGCCGAGGCCGCCTCGGCCTCTGAGCTATTCCAGAAGTAGTGAGGAGG
CTTTTTTGGAGGCCTAGGCTTTTGCAAAAAGCTTTCTAGAGGTACCACCGGAGCTTACCATGACCGAGTA
CAAGCCCACGGTGCGCCTCGCCACCCGCGACGACGTCCCCAGGGCCGTACGCACCCTCGCCGCCGCGTTC
GCCGACTACCCCGCCACGCGCCACACCGTCGATCCGGACCGCCACATCGAGCGGGTCACCGAGCTGCAAG
AACTCTTCCTCACGCGCGTCGGGCTCGACATCGGCAAGGTGTGGGTCGCGGACGACGGCGCCGCCGTGGC
GGTCTGGACCACGCCGGAGAGCGTCGAAGCGGGGGCGGTGTTCGCCGAGATCGGCCCGCGCATGGCCGAG
TTGAGCGGTTCCCGGCTGGCCGCGCAGCAACAGATGGAAGGCCTCCTGGCGCCGCACCGGCCCAAGGAGC
CCGCGTGGTTCCTGGCCACCGTCGGCGTCTCGCCCGACCACCAGGGCAAGGGTCTGGGCAGCGCCGTCGT
GCTCCCCGGAGTGGAGGCGGCCGAGCGCGCCGGGGTGCCCGCCTTCCTGGAGACCTCCGCGCCCCGCAAC
CTCCCCTTCTACGAGCGGCTCGGCTTCACCGTCACCGCCGACGTCGAGGTGCCCGAAGGACCGCGCACCT
GGTGCATGACCCGCAAGCCCGGTGCCAGTTAACGAATTCTAGATCTTGAGACAAATGGCAGTATTCATCC
ACAATTTTAAAAGAAAAGGGGGGATTGGGGGGTACAGTGCAGGGGAAAGAATAGTAGACATAATAGCAAC
AGACATACAAACTAAAGAATTACAAAAACAAATTACAAAAATTCAAAATTTTCGGGTTTATTACAGGGAC
AGCAGAGATCCACTTTGGCGCCGGCTCGAGGCCTGCAGGTGCAAAGATGGATAAAGTTTTAAACAGAGAG
GAATCTTTGCAGCTAATGGACCTTCTAGGTCTTGAAAGGAGTGGGAATTGGCTCCGGTGCCCGTCAGTGG
GCAGAGCGCACATCGCCCACAGTCCCCGAGAAGTTGGGGGGAGGGGTCGGCAATTGAACCGGTGCCTAGA
GAAGGTGGCGCGGGGTAAACTGGGAAAGTGATGTCGTGTACTGGCTCCGCCTTTTTCCCGAGGGTGGGGG
AGAACCGTATATAAGTGCAGTAGTCGCCGTGAACGTTCTTTTTCGCAACGGGTTTGCCGCCAGAACACAG
GTAAGTGCCGTGTGTGGTTCCCGCGGGCCTGGCCTCTTTACGGGTTATGGCCCTTGCGTGCCTTGAATTA
CTTCCACCTGGCTGCAGTACGTGATTCTTGATCCCGAGCTTCGGGTTGGAAGTGGGTGGGAGAGTTCGAG
GCCTTGCGCTTAAGGAGCCCCTTCGCCTCGTGCTTGAGTTGAGGCCTGGCCTGGGCGCTGGGGCCGCCGC
GTGCGAATCTGGTGGCACCTTCGCGCCTGTCTCGCTGCTTTCGATAAGTCTCTAGCCATTTAAAATTTTT
GATGACCTGCTGCGACGCTTTTTTTCTGGCAAGATAGTCTTGTAAATGCGGGCCAAGATCTGCACACTGG
TATTTCGGTTTTTGGGGCCGCGGGCGGCGACGGGGCCCGTGCGTCCCAGCGCACATGTTCGGCGAGGCGG
GGCCTGCGAGCGCGGCCACCGAGAATCGGACGGGGGTAGTCTCAAGCTGGCCGGCCTGCTCTGGTGCCTG
GCCTCGCGCCGCCGTGTATCGCCCCGCCCTGGGCGGCAAGGCTGGCCCGGTCGGCACCAGTTGCGTGAGC
GGAAAGATGGCCGCTTCCCGGCCCTGCTGCAGGGAGCTCAAAATGGAGGACGCGGCGCTCGGGAGAGCGG
GCGGGTGAGTCACCCACACAAAGGAAAAGGGCCTTTCCGTCCTCAGCCGTCGCTTCATGTGACTCCACGG
AGTACCGGGCGCCGTCCAGGCACCTCGATTAGTTCTCGAGCTTTTGGAGTACGTCGTCTTTAGGTTGGGG
GGAGGGGTTTTATGCGATGGAGTTTCCCCACACTGAGTGGGTGGAGACTGAAGTTAGGCCAGCTTGGCAC
TTGATGTAATTCTCCTTGGAATTTGCCCTTTTTGAGTTTGGATCTTGGTTCATTCTCAAGCCTCAGACAG
TGGTTCAAAGTTTTTTTCTTCCATTTCAGGTGTCGTGAGGCTAGCATCGATTGATCAACAAGTTTGTACA
AAAAAGTTGGCATGATGGCTACACAGACATTAAGTATAGACAGCTATCAAGATGGGCAACAGATGCAAGT
AGTAACAGAGTTAAAGACAGAACAAGATCCAAACTGCTCTGAACCCGATGCAGAAGGAGTGAGCCCTCCC
CCTGTGGAGTCTCAGACCCCGATGGATGTGGACAAGCAGGCCATTTATAGGCATCCACTATTTCCATTAT
TAGCTTTGTTGTTTGAAAAATGTGAACAATCTACACAGGGCTCTGAAGGCACAACTTCTGCCAGTTTTGA
TGTAGACATCGAAAATTTTGTAAGAAAGCAAGAGAAGGAAGGGAAACCTTTCTTTTGTGAAGATCCAGAA
ACCGATAATTTAATGGTAAAAGCAATCCAGGTTTTGCGCATTCATCTTCTTGAGCTGGAAAAGGTTAACG
AACTCTGCAAAGATTTCTGCAGTCGATACATTGCTTGTCTGAAAACAAAAATGAACAGTGAAACTCTGTT
GAGTGGAGAGCCTGGAAGCCCGTACTCACCAGTGCAGTCCCAGCAGATTCAAAGTGCCATCACAGGCACC
ATCAGCCCTCAGGGAATTGTGGTGCCGGCGTCCGCGCTGCAGCAGGGAAACGTAGCCATGGCGACGGTGG
CAGGTGGCACAGTGTATCAGCCTGTCACGGTCGTCACTCCCCAAGGCCAAGTGGTCACACAGACATTGTC
GCCTGGGACAATTAGGATCCAGAACTCCCAGCTTCAGTTACAGTTAAACCAAGATCTCAGCATCTTGCAT
CAAGATGATGGTTCATCTAAGAACAAGAGGGGCGTCCTGCCAAAGCATGCCACGAACGTGATGCGGTCCT
GGCTCTTCCAGCACATCGGGCATCCCTACCCAACAGAGGATGAGAAAAAACAGATTGCTGCTCAGACAAA
TTTGACACTACTCCAAGTCAACAACTGGTTCATCAATGCCAGAAGACGAATTCTTCAGCCAATGTTGGAT
TCAAGTTGTTCAGAGACCCCCAAAACAAAGAAAAAAACTGCTCAGAACCGGCCAGTTCAGAGGTTTTGGC
CTGATTCTATTGCATCAGGAGTCGCACAGCCACCGCCGAGCGAGCTCACCATGTCGGAAGGAGCTGTTGT
CACCATCACCACGCCCGTGAACATGAACGTGGACAGCCTTCAGTCTCTGTCCTCGGACGGGGCCACCCTG
GCGGTGCAGCAGGTCATGATGGCAGGGCAGAGCGAGGACGAGTCTGTGGACAGCACAGAGGAGGATGCGG
GTGCCCTGGCCCCTGCCCACATCAGCGGGCTGGTCTTGGAGAACAGTGACTCCCTGCAGTACCCAACTTT
CTTGTACAAAGTGGTTGATATCGGTAAGCCTATCCCTAACCCTCTCCTCGGTCTCGATTCTACGTAGTAA
TGAACTAGTCCGTAACTTGAAAGTATTTCGATTTCTTGGCTTTATATATCTTGTGGAAAGGACGAATTCT
GAGATCGGGAAGACTGACAACGCGTTAAGTCGACAATCAACCTCTGGATTACAAAATTTGTGAAAGATTG
ACTGGTATTCTTAACTATGTTGCTCCTTTTACGCTATGTGGATACGCTGCTTTAATGCCTTTGTATCATG
CTATTGCTTCCCGTATGGCTTTCATTTTCTCCTCCTTGTATAAATCCTGGTTGCTGTCTCTTTATGAGGA
GTTGTGGCCCGTTGTCAGGCAACGTGGCGTGGTGTGCACTGTGTTTGCTGACGCAACCCCCACTGGTTGG
GGCATTGCCACCACCTGTCAGCTCCTTTCCGGGACTTTCGCTTTCCCCCTCCCTATTGCCACGGCGGAAC
TCATCGCCGCCTGCCTTGCCCGCTGCTGGACAGGGGCTCGGCTGTTGGGCACTGACAATTCCGTGGTGTT
GTCGGGGAAATCATCGTCCTTTCCTTGGCTGCTCGCCTGTGTTGCCACCTGGATTCTGCGCGGGACGTCC
TTCTGCTACGTCCCTTCGGCCCTCAATCCAGCGGACCTTCCTTCCCGCGGCCTGCTGCCGGCTCTGCGGC
CTCTTCCGCGTCTTCGCCTTCGCCCTCAGACGAGTCGGATCTCCCTTTGGGCCGCCTCCCCGCGTCGACT
TTAAGACCAATGACTTACAAGGCAGCTGTAGATCTTAGCCACTTTTTAAAAGAAAAGGGGGGACTGGAAG
GGCTAATTCACTCCCAACGAAGACAAGATCTGCTTTTTGCTTGTACTGGGTCTCTCTGGTTAGACCAGAT
CTGAGCCTGGGAGCTCTCTGGCTAACTAGGGAACCCACTGCTTAAGCCTCAATAAAGCTTGCCTTGAGTG
CTTCAAGTAGTGTGTGCCCGTCTGTTGTGTGACTCTGGTAACTAGAGATCCCTCAGACCCTTTTAGTCAG
TGTGGAAAATCTCTAGCAGTACGTATAGTAGTTCATGTCATCTTATTATTCAGTATTTATAACTTGCAAA
GAAATGAATATCAGAGAGTGAGAGGAACTTGTTTATTGCAGCTTATAATGGTTACAAATAAAGCAATAGC
ATCACAAATTTCACAAATAAAGCATTTTTTTCACTGCATTCTAGTTGTGGTTTGTCCAAACTCATCAATG
TATCTTATCATGTCTGGCTCTAGCTATCCCGCCCCTAACTCCGCCCATCCCGCCCCTAACTCCGCCCAGT
TCCGCCCATTCTCCGCCCCATGGCTGACTAATTTTTTTTATTTATGCAGAGGCCGAGGCCGCCTCGGCCT
CTGAGCTATTCCAGAAGTAGTGAGGAGGCTTTTTTGGAGGCCTAGGGACGTACCCAATTCGCCCTATAGT
GAGTCGTATTACGCGCGCTCACTGGCCGTCGTTTTACAACGTCGTGACTGGGAAAACCCTGGCGTTACCC
AACTTAATCGCCTTGCAGCACATCCCCCTTTCGCCAGCTGGCGTAATAGCGAAGAGGCCCGCACCGATCG
CCCTTCCCAACAGTTGCGCAGCCTGAATGGCGAATGGG
[124 nt withheld, positions 7109-7232]
C
[91 nt withheld, positions 7234-7324]
A
[49 nt withheld, positions 7326-7374]
CCTTTGACGTTGGAGTCCACGTTCTTT
[37 nt withheld, positions 7402-7438]
ACCCTATCTCGGTCTATTCTTTTGATTTATAAGGGATTTTGCCGATTTCGGCCTATTGGTTAAAAAATGA
GCTGATTTAACAAAAATTTAACGCGAATTTTAACAAAATATTAACGCTTACAATTTAGGTGGCACTTTTC
GGGGAAATGTGCGCGGAACCCCTATTTGTTTATTTTTCTAAATACATTCAAATATGTATCCGCTCATGAG
ACAATAACCCTGATAAATGCTTCAATAATATTGAAAAAGGAAGAGTATGAGTATTCAACATTTCCGTGTC
GCCCTTATTCCCTTTTTTGCGGCATTTTGCCTTCCTGTTTTTGCTCACCCAGAAACGCTGGTGAAAGTAA
AAGATGCTGAAGATCAGTTGGGTGCACGAGTGGGTTACATCGAACTGGATCTCAACAGCGGTAAGATCCT
TGAGAGTTTTCGCCCCGAAGAACGTTTTCCAATGATGAGCACTTTTAAAGTTCTGCTATGTGGCGCGGTA
TTATCCCGTATTGACGCCGGGCAAGAGCAACTCGGTCGCCGCATACACTATTCTCAGAATGACTTGGTTG
AGTACTCACCAGTCACAGAAAAGCATCTTACGGATGGCATGACAGTAAGAGAATTATGCAGTGCTGCCAT
AACCATGAGTGATAACACTGCGGCCAACTTACTTCTGACAACGATCGGAGGACCGAAGGAGCTAACCGCT
TTTTTGCACAACATGGGGGATCATGTAACTCGCCTTGATCGTTGGGAACCGGAGCTGAATGAAGCCATAC
CAAACGACGAGCGTGACACCACGATGCCTGTAGCAATGGCAACAACGTTGCGCAAACTATTAACTGGCGA
ACTACTTACTCTAGCTTCCCGGCAACAATTAATAGACTGGATGGAGGCGGATAAAGTTGCAGGACCACTT
CTGCGCTCGGCCCTTCCGGCTGGCTGGTTTATTGCTGATAAATCTGGAGCCGGTGAGCGTGGGTCTCGCG
GTATCATTGCAGCACTGGGGCCAGATGGTAAGCCCTCCCGTATCGTAGTTATCTACACGACGGGGAGTCA
GGCAACTATGGATGAACGAAATAGACAGATCGCTGAGATAGGTGCCTCACTGATTAAGCATTGGTAACTG
TCAGACCAAGTTTACTCATATATACTTTAGATTGATTTAAAACTTCATTTTTAATTTAAAAGGATCTAGG
TGAAGATCCTTTTTGATAATCTCATGACCAAAATCCCTTAACGTGAGTTTTCGTTCCACTGAGCGTCAGA
CCCCGTAGAAAAGATCAAAGGATCTTCTTGAGATCCTTTTTTTCTGCGCGTAATCTGCTGCTTGCAAACA
AAAAAACCACCGCTACCAGCGGTGGTTTGTTTGCCGGATCAAGAGCTACCAACTCTTTTTCCGAAGGTAA
CTGGCTTCAGCAGAGCGCAGATACCAAATACTGTTCTTCTAGTGTAGCCGTAGTTAGGCCACCACTTCAA
GAACTCTGTAGCACCGCCTACATACCTCGCTCTGCTAATCCTGTTACCAGTGGCTGCTGCCAGTGGCGAT
AAGTCGTGTCTTACCGGGTTGGACTCAAGACGATAGTTACCGGATAAGGCGCAGCGGTCGGGCTGAACGG
GGGGTTCGTGCACACAGCCCAGCTTGGAGCGAACGACCTACACCGAACTGAGATACCTACAGCGTGAGCT
ATGAGAAAGCGCCACGCTTCCCGAAGGGAGAAAGGCGGACAGGTATCCGGTAAGCGGCAGGGTCGGAACA
GGAGAGCGCACGAGGGAGCTTCCAGGGGGAAACGCCTGGTATCTTTATAGTCCTGTCGGGTTTCGCCACC
TCTGACTTGAGCGTCGATTTTTGTGATGCTCGTCAGGGGGGCGGAGCCTATGGAAAAACGCCAGCAACGC
GGCCTTTTTACGGTTCCTGGCCTTTTGCTGGCCTTTTGCTCACATGTTCTTTCCTGCGTTATCCCCTGAT
TCTGTGGATAACCGTATTACCGCCTTTGAGTGAGCTGATACCGCTCGCCGCAGCCGAACGACCGAGCGCA
GCGAGTCAGTGAGCGAGGAAGCGGAAGAGCGCCCAATACGCAAACCGCCTCTCCCCGCGCGTTGGCCGAT
TCATTAATGCAGCTGGCACGACAGGTTTCCCGACTGGAAAGCGGGCAGTGAGCGCAACGCAATTAATGTG
AGTTAGCTCACTCATTAGGCACCCCAGGCTTTACACTTTATGCTTCCGGCTCGTATGTTGTGTGGAATTG
TGAGCGGATAACAATTTCACACAGGAAACAGCTATGACCATGATTACGCCAAGCGCGCAATTAACCCTCA
CTAAAGGGAACAAAAGCTGGAGCTGCAAGC
