>Addgene plasmid #144944 | TFORF3468 | depositor partial sequence | sequence record 286947 | Insert
ATCGATTGATCAACAAGTTTGTACAAAAAAGTTGGCATGATGGCTACACAGACATTAAGTATAGACAGCT
ATCAAGATGGGCAACAGATGCAAGTAGTAACAGAGTTAAAGACAGAACAAGATCCAAACTGCTCTGAACC
CGATGCAGAAGGAGTGAGCCCTCCCCCTGTGGAGTCTCAGACCCCGATGGATGTGGACAAGCAGGCCATT
TATAGGCATCCACTATTTCCATTATTAGCTTTGTTGTTTGAAAAATGTGAACAATCTACACAGGGCTCTG
AAGGCACAACTTCTGCCAGTTTTGATGTAGACATCGAAAATTTTGTAAGAAAGCAAGAGAAGGAAGGGAA
ACCTTTCTTTTGTGAAGATCCAGAAACCGATAATTTAATGGTAAAAGCAATCCAGGTTTTGCGCATTCAT
CTTCTTGAGCTGGAAAAGGTTAACGAACTCTGCAAAGATTTCTGCAGTCGATACATTGCTTGTCTGAAAA
CAAAAATGAACAGTGAAACTCTGTTGAGTGGAGAGCCTGGAAGCCCGTACTCACCAGTGCAGTCCCAGCA
GATTCAAAGTGCCATCACAGGCACCATCAGCCCTCAGGGAATTGTGGTGCCGGCGTCCGCGCTGCAGCAG
GGAAACGTAGCCATGGCGACGGTGGCAGGTGGCACAGTGTATCAGCCTGTCACGGTCGTCACTCCCCAAG
GCCAAGTGGTCACACAGACATTGTCGCCTGGGACAATTAGGATCCAGAACTCCCAGCTTCAGTTACAGTT
AAACCAAGATCTCAGCATCTTGCATCAAGATGATGGTTCATCTAAGAACAAGAGGGGCGTCCTGCCAAAG
CATGCCACGAACGTGATGCGGTCCTGGCTCTTCCAGCACATCGGGCATCCCTACCCAACAGAGGATGAGA
AAAAACAGATTGCTGCTCAGACAAATTTGACACTACTCCAAGTCAACAACTGGTTCATCAATGCCAGAAG
ACGAATTCTTCAGCCAATGTTGGATTCAAGTTGTTCAGAGACCCCCAAAACAAAGAAAAAAACTGCTCAG
AACCGGCCAGTTCAGAGGTTTTGGCCTGATTCTATTGCATCAGGAGTCGCACAGCCACCGCCGAGCGAGC
TCACCATGTCGGAAGGAGCTGTTGTCACCATCACCACGCCCGTGAACATGAACGTGGACAGCCTTCAGTC
TCTGTCCTCGGACGGGGCCACCCTGGCGGTGCAGCAGGTCATGATGGCAGGGCAGAGCGAGGACGAGTCT
GTGGACAGCACAGAGGAGGATGCGGGTGCCCTGGCCCCTGCCCACATCAGCGGGCTGGTCTTGGAGAACA
GTGACTCCCTGCAGTACCCAACTTTCTTGTACAAAGTGGTTGATATCGGTAAGCCTATCCCTAACCCTCT
CCTCGGTCTCGATTCTACGTAGTAATGAACTAGTCCGTAACTTGAAAGTATTTCGATTTCTTGGCTTTAT
ATATCTTGTGGAAAGGACGAATTCTGAGATCGGGAAGACTGACA
