>Addgene plasmid #144944 | TFORF3468 | depositor partial sequence | sequence record 286948 | Barcode
ATTCTGAGATCGGGAAGACTGACA
